Addgene plasmid #98349: LIMD1_pLX307
Purpose: Lentiviral expression of LIMD1
Depositing lab: William Hahn & Sefi Rosenbluh. Depositing organization: Monash University. Publication: Genetic and Proteomic Interrogation of Lower Confidence Candidate Genes Reveals Signaling Networks in beta-Catenin-Active Cancers. Rosenbluh J, Mercer J, Shrestha Y, Oliver R, Tamayo P, Doench JG, Tirosh I, Piccioni F, Hartenian E, Horn H, Fagbami L, Root DE, Jaffe J, Lage K, Boehm JS, Hahn WC. Cell Syst. 2016 Sep 28;3(3):302-316.e4. doi: 10.1016/j.cels.2016.09.001. PubMed 27684187.
Backbone
  Vector backbone: pLX307
  Backbone manufacturer: David Root (Addgene plasmid # 41392)
  Vector type: Mammalian Expression, Lentiviral
  Selectable markers: Puromycin
Growth in bacteria
  Bacterial resistance: Ampicillin, 100 μg/mL
  Growth temperature: 37°C
  Growth strain: NEB Stable
  Copy number: High Copy
Gene/Insert
  Gene/Insert name: LIMD1
  Species: H. sapiens (human)
  Entrez Gene: LIMD1
  Promoter: E1Fa
  Tag / fusion protein: V5 (C terminal on backbone)
  Cloning method: Gateway Cloning
  Sequencing primers: 5′ TTCTTCCATTTCAGGTGTCGTGAG; 3′ GTGGATACGCTGCTTTAATGCCTT
Terms and licenses: Academic/Nonprofit Terms; Industry Terms: Not Available to Industry
How to cite: LIMD1_pLX307 was a gift from William Hahn & Sefi Rosenbluh (Addgene plasmid # 98349 ; http://n2t.net/addgene:98349 ; RRID:Addgene_98349)
