[The description below was written by a language model from this plasmid's Addgene catalogue record and pLannotate feature annotations shown in this document.]
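Description:
LIMD1_pLX307 is a lentiviral mammalian expression plasmid carrying the human LIMD1 open reading frame in the pLX307 Gateway destination backbone. It is propagated in E. coli through a high-copy ColE1/pUC-type origin with ampicillin selection (AmpR under its own bla promoter), and also retains an f1 origin and remnants of a lac/lacZα cloning region flanked by T7 and T3 promoters. The viral portion has a third-generation, self-inactivating layout. An RSV promoter replaces the U3 region of a truncated HIV-1 5' LTR to drive genomic RNA production in packaging cells. This is followed by the Ψ packaging signal with a partial gag sequence, the Rev response element for Rev-dependent nuclear export, a cPPT/CTS, and a ΔU3 3' LTR with a downstream SV40 polyadenylation signal.

Within the provirus there are two expression units. An SV40 early promoter/origin drives puromycin N-acetyltransferase, allowing selection of transduced cells with puromycin. Downstream, the constitutive EF-1α promoter (listed as "E1Fa" in the catalogue entry) drives LIMD1, which is flanked by attB1 and attB2 sites left by Gateway recombination and followed by a backbone-encoded C-terminal V5 epitope tag for detection. A WPRE after the cassette enhances transcript stability and expression. LIMD1 encodes a LIM-domain adapter or scaffold protein implicated in processes such as transcriptional repression, miRNA-mediated silencing and hypoxia signalling.

Two sequence records are available, the depositor's sequence and a repository sequencing result about 60 nt longer. Their annotations match except for a short U6 promoter fragment between the V5 tag and the WPRE, found only in the longer record. The construct is intended for stable lentiviral overexpression of V5-tagged LIMD1, and was deposited with a study of candidate genes in β-catenin-active cancers.
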