Features (pLannotate 1.2.2; 33 found; start..end, strand, type, name):
     25..91      +  CDS            small t antigen (fragment): SV40 (simian virus 40) small t antigen
     98..1276    +  promoter       EF-1α promoter: strong constitutive promoter for human elongation factor EF-1α
   1297..1314    +  protein_bind   attB1 (fragment): mutant version of attB; core recombination site for the Gateway® BP reaction BP Clonase™
   1320..3347    +  CDS            LIMD1: LIMD1_HUMAN - Experimental evidence at protein level: Swiss-Prot protein existence level 1. Adapter or scaffold protein which participates in the assembly of numerous protein complexes and is involved in several cellular processes such as cell fate determination, cytoskeletal organization, repression of gene transcription, cell-cell adhesion, cell differentiation, proliferation and migration. Positively regulates microRNA (miRNA)-mediated gene silencing and is essential for P-body formation and integrity. Acts as a hypoxic regulator by bridging an association between the prolyl hydroxylases an
   3353..3376    -  protein_bind   attB2: mutant version of attB; recombination site for the Gateway® BP reaction BP Clonase™
   3384..3425    +  CDS            V5 tag: epitope tag from simian virus 5
   3476..4064    +  misc_feature   WPRE: woodchuck hepatitis virus posttranscriptional regulatory element
   4115..4134    +  misc_feature   cPPT/CTS (fragment): central polypurine tract and central termination sequence of HIV-1
   4136..4369    +  LTR            3' LTR (ΔU3): self-inactivating 3' long terminal repeat (LTR) from HIV-1
   4447..4568    +  polyA_signal   SV40 poly(A) signal: SV40 polyadenylation signal
   4608..4743    +  rep_origin     SV40 ori: SV40 origin of replication
   4764..4782    -  promoter       T7 promoter: promoter for bacteriophage T7 RNA polymerase
   4790..4945    +  CDS            lacZα (fragment): LacZα fragment of β-galactosidase; lacZ fragment
   4950..5378    +  rep_origin     f1 ori (sequence partly withheld): f1 bacteriophage origin of replication; arrow indicates direction of (+) strand synthesis
   5431..5535    +  promoter       AmpR promoter: bla
   5536..6396    +  CDS            AmpR: β-lactamase; bla; confers resistance to ampicillin, carbenicillin, and related antibiotics
   6567..7155    +  rep_origin     ori: high-copy-number ColE1/pMB1/pBR322/pUC origin of replication
   7338..7430    +  CDS            lacI (fragment): lac repressor; lacI; The lac repressor binds to the lac operator to inhibit transcription in E. coli. This inhibition can be relieved by adding lactose or isopropyl-β-D-thiogalactopyranoside (IPTG).
   7443..7464    +  protein_bind   CAP binding site: CAP binding activates transcription in the presence of cAMP. E. coli catabolite activator protein
   7479..7509    +  promoter       lac promoter: promoter for the E. coli lac operon
   7517..7533    +  protein_bind   lac operator: The lac repressor binds to the lac operator to inhibit transcription in E. coli. This inhibition can be relieved by adding lactose or isopropyl-β-D-thiogalactopyranoside (IPTG). lac repressor encoded by lacI
   7578..7596    +  promoter       T3 promoter: promoter for bacteriophage T3 RNA polymerase
   7624..7850    +  promoter       RSV promoter: Rous sarcoma virus enhancer/promoter
   7851..8031    +  LTR            5' LTR (truncated): truncated 5' long terminal repeat (LTR) from HIV-1
   8078..8203    +  misc_feature   HIV-1 Ψ: packaging signal of human immunodeficiency virus type 1
   8187..8550    +  CDS            HIV-1 gag (fragment): gag protein from human immunodeficiency virus 1; gag
   8696..8929    +  misc_feature   RRE: The Rev response element (RRE) of HIV-1 allows for Rev-dependent mRNA export from the nucleus to the cytoplasm.
   9306..9332    +  CDS            Rev (fragment): human immunodeficiency virus 1 (HIV-1) Rev protein; rev; enhances nuclear export of unspliced and incompletely spliced viral mRNAs
   9339..9362    +  promoter       SV40 promoter (fragment): SV40 early promoter
   9363..9434    +  promoter       SV40 promoter (fragment): SV40 enhancer and early promoter
   9458..9593    +  rep_origin     SV40 ori: SV40 origin of replication
   9639..10235   +  CDS            PuroR (fragment): puromycin N-acetyltransferase; pac from Streptomyces; confers resistance to puromycin
  10284..10401   +  misc_feature   cPPT/CTS: central polypurine tract and central termination sequence of HIV-1
>Addgene plasmid #98349 | LIMD1_pLX307 | depositor full sequence | sequence record 180254 | Full Sequence
GGCTCGAGGCCTGCAGGTGCAAAGATGGATAAAGTTTTAAACAGAGAGGAATCTTTGCAGCTAATGGACC
TTCTAGGTCTTGAAAGGAGTGGGAATTGGCTCCGGTGCCCGTCAGTGGGCAGAGCGCACATCGCCCACAG
TCCCCGAGAAGTTGGGGGGAGGGGTCGGCAATTGAACCGGTGCCTAGAGAAGGTGGCGCGGGGTAAACTG
GGAAAGTGATGTCGTGTACTGGCTCCGCCTTTTTCCCGAGGGTGGGGGAGAACCGTATATAAGTGCAGTA
GTCGCCGTGAACGTTCTTTTTCGCAACGGGTTTGCCGCCAGAACACAGGTAAGTGCCGTGTGTGGTTCCC
GCGGGCCTGGCCTCTTTACGGGTTATGGCCCTTGCGTGCCTTGAATTACTTCCACCTGGCTGCAGTACGT
GATTCTTGATCCCGAGCTTCGGGTTGGAAGTGGGTGGGAGAGTTCGAGGCCTTGCGCTTAAGGAGCCCCT
TCGCCTCGTGCTTGAGTTGAGGCCTGGCCTGGGCGCTGGGGCCGCCGCGTGCGAATCTGGTGGCACCTTC
GCGCCTGTCTCGCTGCTTTCGATAAGTCTCTAGCCATTTAAAATTTTTGATGACCTGCTGCGACGCTTTT
TTTCTGGCAAGATAGTCTTGTAAATGCGGGCCAAGATCTGCACACTGGTATTTCGGTTTTTGGGGCCGCG
GGCGGCGACGGGGCCCGTGCGTCCCAGCGCACATGTTCGGCGAGGCGGGGCCTGCGAGCGCGGCCACCGA
GAATCGGACGGGGGTAGTCTCAAGCTGGCCGGCCTGCTCTGGTGCCTGGCCTCGCGCCGCCGTGTATCGC
CCCGCCCTGGGCGGCAAGGCTGGCCCGGTCGGCACCAGTTGCGTGAGCGGAAAGATGGCCGCTTCCCGGC
CCTGCTGCAGGGAGCTCAAAATGGAGGACGCGGCGCTCGGGAGAGCGGGCGGGTGAGTCACCCACACAAA
GGAAAAGGGCCTTTCCGTCCTCAGCCGTCGCTTCATGTGACTCCACGGAGTACCGGGCGCCGTCCAGGCA
CCTCGATTAGTTCTCGAGCTTTTGGAGTACGTCGTCTTTAGGTTGGGGGGAGGGGTTTTATGCGATGGAG
TTTCCCCACACTGAGTGGGTGGAGACTGAAGTTAGGCCAGCTTGGCACTTGATGTAATTCTCCTTGGAAT
TTGCCCTTTTTGAGTTTGGATCTTGGTTCATTCTCAAGCCTCAGACAGTGGTTCAAAGTTTTTTTCTTCC
ATTTCAGGTGTCGTGAGGCTAGCATCGATTGATCAACAAGTTTGTACAAAAAAGTTGGCATGGATAAGTA
TGACGACCTGGGCCTGGAGGCCAGTAAATTCATCGAGGACCTGAACATGTATGAGGCCTCTAAGGATGGG
CTCTTCCGAGTGGACAAGGGTGCAGGCAACAACCCCGAGTTTGAGGAAACTCGCAGGGTGTTCGCCACCA
AGATGGCCAAAATCCACCTCCAGCAGCAGCAGCAGCAGCTCCTGCAGGAGGAGACTCTGCCCAGGGGGAG
TAGAGGCCCTGTCAATGGAGGGGGCCGCCTGGGCCCACAGGCCCGTTGGGAAGTTGTGGGCAGCAAGCTG
ACTGTGGATGGTGCTGCCAAGCCTCCTCTTGCTGCCTCGACAGGGGCACCTGGGGCAGTCACCACCCTCG
CTGCTGGGCAGCCCCCGTACCCACCGCAGGAGCAGAGATCCAGGCCATACCTGCATGGCACGAGGCATGG
CAGCCAGGACTGTGGTTCCAGGGAGAGCCTGGCGACTTCTGAGATGTCTGCTTTCCACCAGCCAGGCCCC
TGTGAGGATCCTTCCTGCCTCACTCATGGAGACTATTATGACAACCTCTCCTTGGCAAGCCCAAAGTGGG
GTGACAAACCAGGAGTGTCCCCCAGCATCGGCCTGAGTGTAGGGAGTGGGTGGCCTAGCTCCCCGGGGAG
TGACCCACCACTGCCCAAACCCTGCGGGGACCATCCCCTAAATCACCGACAGCTCTCCCTGAGCTCCAGC
AGGTCTTCTGAGGGTAGCCTCGGTGGTCAGAATAGTGGCATTGGTGGCCGCAGCAGCGAGAAGCCAACAG
GCCTTTGGTCCACTGCCTCCTCCCAGCGGGTGAGCCCTGGCCTGCCTTCCCCAAACTTGGAGAACGGAGC
ACCAGCTGTGGGGCCTGTTCAGCCCAGGACCCCTTCTGTGTCAGCACCCTTGGCCCTGAGCTGCCCCAGG
CAAGGAGGTCTTCCAAGATCAAACTCGGGGCTGGGGGGTGAGGTTTCAGGTGTGATGTCCAAACCCAATG
TGGACCCCCAACCCTGGTTCCAGGATGGGCCCAAATCTTACCTTTCCAGTTCTGCCCCGTCATCCTCGCC
AGCTGGTCTGGACGGTTCACAGCAGGGTGCGGTCCCTGGGCTGGGGCCGAAGCCTGGCTGCACAGACCTT
GGCACTGGTCCCAAGCTCAGCCCCACCAGTCTTGTCCATCCAGTGATGTCCACCCTGCCTGAGTTATCTT
GTAAAGAGGGTCCCCTGGGCTGGTCTTCTGATGGTAGCCTGGGATCTGTGCTCCTGGACAGCCCCAGCTC
CCCTAGGGTAAGGCTGCCCTGCCAGCCCCTCGTCCCAGGTCCTGAGCTGAGACCCTCTGCTGCTGAGTTG
AAATTAGAAGCCCTCACCCAACGTCTGGAGCGAGAGATGGATGCTCACCCGAAGGCTGATTACTTTGGAG
CCTGTGTGAAATGCAGCAAAGGGGTGTTTGGGGCTGGCCAGGCCTGTCAGGCCATGGGGAACCTCTACCA
TGACACATGCTTCACCTGTGCAGCTTGCAGCCGGAAGCTGAGAGGAAAAGCCTTTTATTTTGTCAACGGC
AAAGTGTTTTGTGAAGAAGACTTCCTGTACTCTGGTTTCCAGCAGTCGGCTGACAGGTGTTTTCTTTGTG
GACATCTGATCATGGACATGATCCTGCAAGCCCTGGGGAAGTCCTACCACCCCGGCTGTTTCCGCTGTGT
CATCTGTAATGAGTGTTTGGATGGGGTGCCCTTCACCGTGGACTCAGAGAACAAGATCTACTGTGTCCGA
GATTACCACAAGGTGCTGGCCCCCAAGTGTGCAGCCTGTGGGCTTCCCATCCTTCCACCTGAGGGCTCAG
ATGAGACCATCCGTGTCGTGTCCATGGACAGAGACTACCACGTGGAGTGTTACCACTGCGAGGACTGTGG
TCTGGAGCTCAATGATGAAGATGGCCACCGCTGTTATCCGCTGGAGGACCACCTGTTCTGTCACTCCTGC
CACGTGAAGAGGCTGGAGAAGAGACCCTCATCTACAGCCCTTCACCAGCACCACTTCCCACCCCCAACTT
TCTTGTACAAAGTGGTTGATATCGGTAAGCCTATCCCTAACCCTCTCCTCGGTCTCGATTCTACGTAGTA
ATGAACTAGTACCGGTTAAGTCGACAATCAACGCGTTAAGTCGACAATCAACCTCTGGATTACAAAATTT
GTGAAAGATTGACTGGTATTCTTAACTATGTTGCTCCTTTTACGCTATGTGGATACGCTGCTTTAATGCC
TTTGTATCATGCTATTGCTTCCCGTATGGCTTTCATTTTCTCCTCCTTGTATAAATCCTGGTTGCTGTCT
CTTTATGAGGAGTTGTGGCCCGTTGTCAGGCAACGTGGCGTGGTGTGCACTGTGTTTGCTGACGCAACCC
CCACTGGTTGGGGCATTGCCACCACCTGTCAGCTCCTTTCCGGGACTTTCGCTTTCCCCCTCCCTATTGC
CACGGCGGAACTCATCGCCGCCTGCCTTGCCCGCTGCTGGACAGGGGCTCGGCTGTTGGGCACTGACAAT
TCCGTGGTGTTGTCGGGGAAATCATCGTCCTTTCCTTGGCTGCTCGCCTGTGTTGCCACCTGGATTCTGC
GCGGGACGTCCTTCTGCTACGTCCCTTCGGCCCTCAATCCAGCGGACCTTCCTTCCCGCGGCCTGCTGCC
GGCTCTGCGGCCTCTTCCGCGTCTTCGCCTTCGCCCTCAGACGAGTCGGATCTCCCTTTGGGCCGCCTCC
CCGCGTCGACTTTAAGACCAATGACTTACAAGGCAGCTGTAGATCTTAGCCACTTTTTAAAAGAAAAGGG
GGGACTGGAAGGGCTAATTCACTCCCAACGAAGACAAGATCTGCTTTTTGCTTGTACTGGGTCTCTCTGG
TTAGACCAGATCTGAGCCTGGGAGCTCTCTGGCTAACTAGGGAACCCACTGCTTAAGCCTCAATAAAGCT
TGCCTTGAGTGCTTCAAGTAGTGTGTGCCCGTCTGTTGTGTGACTCTGGTAACTAGAGATCCCTCAGACC
CTTTTAGTCAGTGTGGAAAATCTCTAGCAGTACGTATAGTAGTTCATGTCATCTTATTATTCAGTATTTA
TAACTTGCAAAGAAATGAATATCAGAGAGTGAGAGGAACTTGTTTATTGCAGCTTATAATGGTTACAAAT
AAAGCAATAGCATCACAAATTTCACAAATAAAGCATTTTTTTCACTGCATTCTAGTTGTGGTTTGTCCAA
ACTCATCAATGTATCTTATCATGTCTGGCTCTAGCTATCCCGCCCCTAACTCCGCCCATCCCGCCCCTAA
CTCCGCCCAGTTCCGCCCATTCTCCGCCCCATGGCTGACTAATTTTTTTTATTTATGCAGAGGCCGAGGC
CGCCTCGGCCTCTGAGCTATTCCAGAAGTAGTGAGGAGGCTTTTTTGGAGGCCTAGGGACGTACCCAATT
CGCCCTATAGTGAGTCGTATTACGCGCGCTCACTGGCCGTCGTTTTACAACGTCGTGACTGGGAAAACCC
TGGCGTTACCCAACTTAATCGCCTTGCAGCACATCCCCCTTTCGCCAGCTGGCGTAATAGCGAAGAGGCC
CGCACCGATCGCCCTTCCCAACAGTTGCGCAGCCTGAATGGCGAATGGG
[124 nt withheld, positions 4950-5073]
C
[91 nt withheld, positions 5075-5165]
A
[49 nt withheld, positions 5167-5215]
CCTTTGACGTTGGAGTCCACGTTCTTT
[37 nt withheld, positions 5243-5279]
ACCCTATCTCGGTCTATTCTTTTGATTTATAAGGGATTTTGCCGATTTCGGCCTATTGGTTAAAAAATGA
GCTGATTTAACAAAAATTTAACGCGAATTTTAACAAAATATTAACGCTTACAATTTAGGTGGCACTTTTC
GGGGAAATGTGCGCGGAACCCCTATTTGTTTATTTTTCTAAATACATTCAAATATGTATCCGCTCATGAG
ACAATAACCCTGATAAATGCTTCAATAATATTGAAAAAGGAAGAGTATGAGTATTCAACATTTCCGTGTC
GCCCTTATTCCCTTTTTTGCGGCATTTTGCCTTCCTGTTTTTGCTCACCCAGAAACGCTGGTGAAAGTAA
AAGATGCTGAAGATCAGTTGGGTGCACGAGTGGGTTACATCGAACTGGATCTCAACAGCGGTAAGATCCT
TGAGAGTTTTCGCCCCGAAGAACGTTTTCCAATGATGAGCACTTTTAAAGTTCTGCTATGTGGCGCGGTA
TTATCCCGTATTGACGCCGGGCAAGAGCAACTCGGTCGCCGCATACACTATTCTCAGAATGACTTGGTTG
AGTACTCACCAGTCACAGAAAAGCATCTTACGGATGGCATGACAGTAAGAGAATTATGCAGTGCTGCCAT
AACCATGAGTGATAACACTGCGGCCAACTTACTTCTGACAACGATCGGAGGACCGAAGGAGCTAACCGCT
TTTTTGCACAACATGGGGGATCATGTAACTCGCCTTGATCGTTGGGAACCGGAGCTGAATGAAGCCATAC
CAAACGACGAGCGTGACACCACGATGCCTGTAGCAATGGCAACAACGTTGCGCAAACTATTAACTGGCGA
ACTACTTACTCTAGCTTCCCGGCAACAATTAATAGACTGGATGGAGGCGGATAAAGTTGCAGGACCACTT
CTGCGCTCGGCCCTTCCGGCTGGCTGGTTTATTGCTGATAAATCTGGAGCCGGTGAGCGTGGGTCTCGCG
GTATCATTGCAGCACTGGGGCCAGATGGTAAGCCCTCCCGTATCGTAGTTATCTACACGACGGGGAGTCA
GGCAACTATGGATGAACGAAATAGACAGATCGCTGAGATAGGTGCCTCACTGATTAAGCATTGGTAACTG
TCAGACCAAGTTTACTCATATATACTTTAGATTGATTTAAAACTTCATTTTTAATTTAAAAGGATCTAGG
TGAAGATCCTTTTTGATAATCTCATGACCAAAATCCCTTAACGTGAGTTTTCGTTCCACTGAGCGTCAGA
CCCCGTAGAAAAGATCAAAGGATCTTCTTGAGATCCTTTTTTTCTGCGCGTAATCTGCTGCTTGCAAACA
AAAAAACCACCGCTACCAGCGGTGGTTTGTTTGCCGGATCAAGAGCTACCAACTCTTTTTCCGAAGGTAA
CTGGCTTCAGCAGAGCGCAGATACCAAATACTGTTCTTCTAGTGTAGCCGTAGTTAGGCCACCACTTCAA
GAACTCTGTAGCACCGCCTACATACCTCGCTCTGCTAATCCTGTTACCAGTGGCTGCTGCCAGTGGCGAT
AAGTCGTGTCTTACCGGGTTGGACTCAAGACGATAGTTACCGGATAAGGCGCAGCGGTCGGGCTGAACGG
GGGGTTCGTGCACACAGCCCAGCTTGGAGCGAACGACCTACACCGAACTGAGATACCTACAGCGTGAGCT
ATGAGAAAGCGCCACGCTTCCCGAAGGGAGAAAGGCGGACAGGTATCCGGTAAGCGGCAGGGTCGGAACA
GGAGAGCGCACGAGGGAGCTTCCAGGGGGAAACGCCTGGTATCTTTATAGTCCTGTCGGGTTTCGCCACC
TCTGACTTGAGCGTCGATTTTTGTGATGCTCGTCAGGGGGGCGGAGCCTATGGAAAAACGCCAGCAACGC
GGCCTTTTTACGGTTCCTGGCCTTTTGCTGGCCTTTTGCTCACATGTTCTTTCCTGCGTTATCCCCTGAT
TCTGTGGATAACCGTATTACCGCCTTTGAGTGAGCTGATACCGCTCGCCGCAGCCGAACGACCGAGCGCA
GCGAGTCAGTGAGCGAGGAAGCGGAAGAGCGCCCAATACGCAAACCGCCTCTCCCCGCGCGTTGGCCGAT
TCATTAATGCAGCTGGCACGACAGGTTTCCCGACTGGAAAGCGGGCAGTGAGCGCAACGCAATTAATGTG
AGTTAGCTCACTCATTAGGCACCCCAGGCTTTACACTTTATGCTTCCGGCTCGTATGTTGTGTGGAATTG
TGAGCGGATAACAATTTCACACAGGAAACAGCTATGACCATGATTACGCCAAGCGCGCAATTAACCCTCA
CTAAAGGGAACAAAAGCTGGAGCTGCAAGCTTAATGTAGTCTTATGCAATACTCTTGTAGTCTTGCAACA
TGGTAACGATGAGTTAGCAACATGCCTTACAAGGAGAGAAAAAGCACCGTGCATGCCGATTGGTGGAAGT
AAGGTGGTACGATCGTGCCTTATTAGGAAGGCAACAGACGGGTCTGACATGGATTGGACGAACCACTGAA
TTGCCGCATTGCAGAGATATTGTATTTAAGTGCCTAGCTCGATACATAAACGGGTCTCTCTGGTTAGACC
AGATCTGAGCCTGGGAGCTCTCTGGCTAACTAGGGAACCCACTGCTTAAGCCTCAATAAAGCTTGCCTTG
AGTGCTTCAAGTAGTGTGTGCCCGTCTGTTGTGTGACTCTGGTAACTAGAGATCCCTCAGACCCTTTTAG
TCAGTGTGGAAAATCTCTAGCAGTGGCGCCCGAACAGGGACTTGAAAGCGAAAGGGAAACCAGAGGAGCT
CTCTCGACGCAGGACTCGGCTTGCTGAAGCGCGCACGGCAAGAGGCGAGGGGCGGCGACTGGTGAGTACG
CCAAAAATTTTGACTAGCGGAGGCTAGAAGGAGAGAGATGGGTGCGAGAGCGTCAGTATTAAGCGGGGGA
GAATTAGATCGCGATGGGAAAAAATTCGGTTAAGGCCAGGGGGAAAGAAAAAATATAAATTAAAACATAT
AGTATGGGCAAGCAGGGAGCTAGAACGATTCGCAGTTAATCCTGGCCTGTTAGAAACATCAGAAGGCTGT
AGACAAATACTGGGACAGCTACAACCATCCCTTCAGACAGGATCAGAAGAACTTAGATCATTATATAATA
CAGTAGCAACCCTCTATTGTGTGCATCAAAGGATAGAGATAAAAGACACCAAGGAAGCTTTAGACAAGAT
AGAGGAAGAGCAAAACAAAAGTAAGACCACCGCACAGCAAGCGGCCGCTGATCTTCAGACCTGGAGGAGG
AGATATGAGGGACAATTGGAGAAGTGAATTATATAAATATAAAGTAGTAAAAATTGAACCATTAGGAGTA
GCACCCACCAAGGCAAAGAGAAGAGTGGTGCAGAGAGAAAAAAGAGCAGTGGGAATAGGAGCTTTGTTCC
TTGGGTTCTTGGGAGCAGCAGGAAGCACTATGGGCGCAGCGTCAATGACGCTGACGGTACAGGCCAGACA
ATTATTGTCTGGTATAGTGCAGCAGCAGAACAATTTGCTGAGGGCTATTGAGGCGCAACAGCATCTGTTG
CAACTCACAGTCTGGGGCATCAAGCAGCTCCAGGCAAGAATCCTGGCTGTGGAAAGATACCTAAAGGATC
AACAGCTCCTGGGGATTTGGGGTTGCTCTGGAAAACTCATTTGCACCACTGCTGTGCCTTGGAATGCTAG
TTGGAGTAATAAATCTCTGGAACAGATTTGGAATCACACGACCTGGATGGAGTGGGACAGAGAAATTAAC
AATTACACAAGCTTAATACACTCCTTAATTGAAGAATCGCAAAACCAGCAAGAAAAGAATGAACAAGAAT
TATTGGAATTAGATAAATGGGCAAGTTTGTGGAATTGGTTTAACATAACAAATTGGCTGTGGTATATAAA
ATTATTCATAATGATAGTAGGAGGCTTGGTAGGTTTAAGAATAGTTTTTGCTGTACTTTCTATAGTGAAT
AGAGTTAGGCAGGGATATTCACCATTATCGTTTCAGACCCACCTCCCAACCCCGAGGGGACCCATGCATT
GCATCTCAATTAGTCAGCAACCAGGTGTGGAAAGTCCCCAGGCTCCCCAGCAGGCAGAAGTATGCAAAGC
ATGCGTCTCAATTAGTCAGCAACCATAGTCCCGCCCCTAACTCCGCCCATCCCGCCCCTAACTCCGCCCA
GTTCCGCCCATTCTCCGCCCCATGGCTGACTAATTTTTTTTATTTATGCAGAGGCCGAGGCCGCCTCGGC
CTCTGAGCTATTCCAGAAGTAGTGAGGAGGCTTTTTTGGAGGCCTAGGCTTTTGCAAAAAGCTTTCTAGA
GGTACCACCGGAGCTTACCATGACCGAGTACAAGCCCACGGTGCGCCTCGCCACCCGCGACGACGTCCCC
AGGGCCGTACGCACCCTCGCCGCCGCGTTCGCCGACTACCCCGCCACGCGCCACACCGTCGATCCGGACC
GCCACATCGAGCGGGTCACCGAGCTGCAAGAACTCTTCCTCACGCGCGTCGGGCTCGACATCGGCAAGGT
GTGGGTCGCGGACGACGGCGCCGCCGTGGCGGTCTGGACCACGCCGGAGAGCGTCGAAGCGGGGGCGGTG
TTCGCCGAGATCGGCCCGCGCATGGCCGAGTTGAGCGGTTCCCGGCTGGCCGCGCAGCAACAGATGGAAG
GCCTCCTGGCGCCGCACCGGCCCAAGGAGCCCGCGTGGTTCCTGGCCACCGTCGGCGTCTCGCCCGACCA
CCAGGGCAAGGGTCTGGGCAGCGCCGTCGTGCTCCCCGGAGTGGAGGCGGCCGAGCGCGCCGGGGTGCCC
GCCTTCCTGGAGACCTCCGCGCCCCGCAACCTCCCCTTCTACGAGCGGCTCGGCTTCACCGTCACCGCCG
ACGTCGAGGTGCCCGAAGGACCGCGCACCTGGTGCATGACCCGCAAGCCCGGTGCCAGTTAACGAATTCT
AGATCTTGAGACAAATGGCAGTATTCATCCACAATTTTAAAAGAAAAGGGGGGATTGGGGGGTACAGTGC
AGGGGAAAGAATAGTAGACATAATAGCAACAGACATACAAACTAAAGAATTACAAAAACAAATTACAAAA
ATTCAAAATTTTCGGGTTTATTACAGGGACAGCAGAGATCCACTTTGGCGCC
