Features (pLannotate 1.2.2; 34 found; start..end, strand, type, name):
     25..91      +  CDS            small t antigen (fragment): SV40 (simian virus 40) small t antigen
     98..1276    +  promoter       EF-1α promoter: strong constitutive promoter for human elongation factor EF-1α
   1297..1314    +  protein_bind   attB1 (fragment): mutant version of attB; core recombination site for the Gateway® BP reaction BP Clonase™
   1320..3347    +  CDS            LIMD1: LIMD1_HUMAN - Experimental evidence at protein level: Swiss-Prot protein existence level 1. Adapter or scaffold protein which participates in the assembly of numerous protein complexes and is involved in several cellular processes such as cell fate determination, cytoskeletal organization, repression of gene transcription, cell-cell adhesion, cell differentiation, proliferation and migration. Positively regulates microRNA (miRNA)-mediated gene silencing and is essential for P-body formation and integrity. Acts as a hypoxic regulator by bridging an association between the prolyl hydroxylases an
   3353..3376    -  protein_bind   attB2: mutant version of attB; recombination site for the Gateway® BP reaction BP Clonase™
   3384..3425    +  CDS            V5 tag: epitope tag from simian virus 5
   3441..3494    +  promoter       U6 promoter (fragment): RNA polymerase III promoter for human U6 snRNA
   3536..4124    +  misc_feature   WPRE: woodchuck hepatitis virus posttranscriptional regulatory element
   4175..4194    +  misc_feature   cPPT/CTS (fragment): central polypurine tract and central termination sequence of HIV-1
   4196..4429    +  LTR            3' LTR (ΔU3): self-inactivating 3' long terminal repeat (LTR) from HIV-1
   4507..4628    +  polyA_signal   SV40 poly(A) signal: SV40 polyadenylation signal
   4668..4803    +  rep_origin     SV40 ori: SV40 origin of replication
   4824..4842    -  promoter       T7 promoter: promoter for bacteriophage T7 RNA polymerase
   4850..5005    +  CDS            lacZα (fragment): LacZα fragment of β-galactosidase; lacZ fragment
   5010..5438    +  rep_origin     f1 ori (sequence partly withheld): f1 bacteriophage origin of replication; arrow indicates direction of (+) strand synthesis
   5491..5595    +  promoter       AmpR promoter: bla
   5596..6456    +  CDS            AmpR: β-lactamase; bla; confers resistance to ampicillin, carbenicillin, and related antibiotics
   6627..7215    +  rep_origin     ori: high-copy-number ColE1/pMB1/pBR322/pUC origin of replication
   7398..7490    +  CDS            lacI (fragment): lac repressor; lacI; The lac repressor binds to the lac operator to inhibit transcription in E. coli. This inhibition can be relieved by adding lactose or isopropyl-β-D-thiogalactopyranoside (IPTG).
   7503..7524    +  protein_bind   CAP binding site: CAP binding activates transcription in the presence of cAMP. E. coli catabolite activator protein
   7539..7569    +  promoter       lac promoter: promoter for the E. coli lac operon
   7577..7593    +  protein_bind   lac operator: The lac repressor binds to the lac operator to inhibit transcription in E. coli. This inhibition can be relieved by adding lactose or isopropyl-β-D-thiogalactopyranoside (IPTG). lac repressor encoded by lacI
   7638..7656    +  promoter       T3 promoter: promoter for bacteriophage T3 RNA polymerase
   7684..7910    +  promoter       RSV promoter: Rous sarcoma virus enhancer/promoter
   7911..8091    +  LTR            5' LTR (truncated): truncated 5' long terminal repeat (LTR) from HIV-1
   8138..8263    +  misc_feature   HIV-1 Ψ: packaging signal of human immunodeficiency virus type 1
   8247..8610    +  CDS            HIV-1 gag (fragment): gag protein from human immunodeficiency virus 1; gag
   8756..8989    +  misc_feature   RRE: The Rev response element (RRE) of HIV-1 allows for Rev-dependent mRNA export from the nucleus to the cytoplasm.
   9366..9392    +  CDS            Rev (fragment): human immunodeficiency virus 1 (HIV-1) Rev protein; rev; enhances nuclear export of unspliced and incompletely spliced viral mRNAs
   9399..9422    +  promoter       SV40 promoter (fragment): SV40 early promoter
   9423..9494    +  promoter       SV40 promoter (fragment): SV40 enhancer and early promoter
   9518..9653    +  rep_origin     SV40 ori: SV40 origin of replication
   9699..10295   +  CDS            PuroR (fragment): puromycin N-acetyltransferase; pac from Streptomyces; confers resistance to puromycin
  10344..10461   +  misc_feature   cPPT/CTS: central polypurine tract and central termination sequence of HIV-1
>Addgene plasmid #98349 | LIMD1_pLX307 | addgene full sequence | sequence record 190449 | Addgene NGS Result
GGCTCGAGGCCTGCAGGTGCAAAGATGGATAAAGTTTTAAACAGAGAGGAATCTTTGCAGCTAATGGACC
TTCTAGGTCTTGAAAGGAGTGGGAATTGGCTCCGGTGCCCGTCAGTGGGCAGAGCGCACATCGCCCACAG
TCCCCGAGAAGTTGGGGGGAGGGGTCGGCAATTGAACCGGTGCCTAGAGAAGGTGGCGCGGGGTAAACTG
GGAAAGTGATGTCGTGTACTGGCTCCGCCTTTTTCCCGAGGGTGGGGGAGAACCGTATATAAGTGCAGTA
GTCGCCGTGAACGTTCTTTTTCGCAACGGGTTTGCCGCCAGAACACAGGTAAGTGCCGTGTGTGGTTCCC
GCGGGCCTGGCCTCTTTACGGGTTATGGCCCTTGCGTGCCTTGAATTACTTCCACCTGGCTGCAGTACGT
GATTCTTGATCCCGAGCTTCGGGTTGGAAGTGGGTGGGAGAGTTCGAGGCCTTGCGCTTAAGGAGCCCCT
TCGCCTCGTGCTTGAGTTGAGGCCTGGCCTGGGCGCTGGGGCCGCCGCGTGCGAATCTGGTGGCACCTTC
GCGCCTGTCTCGCTGCTTTCGATAAGTCTCTAGCCATTTAAAATTTTTGATGACCTGCTGCGACGCTTTT
TTTCTGGCAAGATAGTCTTGTAAATGCGGGCCAAGATCTGCACACTGGTATTTCGGTTTTTGGGGCCGCG
GGCGGCGACGGGGCCCGTGCGTCCCAGCGCACATGTTCGGCGAGGCGGGGCCTGCGAGCGCGGCCACCGA
GAATCGGACGGGGGTAGTCTCAAGCTGGCCGGCCTGCTCTGGTGCCTGGCCTCGCGCCGCCGTGTATCGC
CCCGCCCTGGGCGGCAAGGCTGGCCCGGTCGGCACCAGTTGCGTGAGCGGAAAGATGGCCGCTTCCCGGC
CCTGCTGCAGGGAGCTCAAAATGGAGGACGCGGCGCTCGGGAGAGCGGGCGGGTGAGTCACCCACACAAA
GGAAAAGGGCCTTTCCGTCCTCAGCCGTCGCTTCATGTGACTCCACGGAGTACCGGGCGCCGTCCAGGCA
CCTCGATTAGTTCTCGAGCTTTTGGAGTACGTCGTCTTTAGGTTGGGGGGAGGGGTTTTATGCGATGGAG
TTTCCCCACACTGAGTGGGTGGAGACTGAAGTTAGGCCAGCTTGGCACTTGATGTAATTCTCCTTGGAAT
TTGCCCTTTTTGAGTTTGGATCTTGGTTCATTCTCAAGCCTCAGACAGTGGTTCAAAGTTTTTTTCTTCC
ATTTCAGGTGTCGTGAGGCTAGCATCGATTGATCAACAAGTTTGTACAAAAAAGTTGGCATGGATAAGTA
TGACGACCTGGGCCTGGAGGCCAGTAAATTCATCGAGGACCTGAACATGTATGAGGCCTCTAAGGATGGG
CTCTTCCGAGTGGACAAGGGTGCAGGCAACAACCCCGAGTTTGAGGAAACTCGCAGGGTGTTCGCCACCA
AGATGGCCAAAATCCACCTCCAGCAGCAGCAGCAGCAGCTCCTGCAGGAGGAGACTCTGCCCAGGGGGAG
TAGAGGCCCTGTCAATGGAGGGGGCCGCCTGGGCCCACAGGCCCGTTGGGAAGTTGTGGGCAGCAAGCTG
ACTGTGGATGGTGCTGCCAAGCCTCCTCTTGCTGCCTCGACAGGGGCACCTGGGGCAGTCACCACCCTCG
CTGCTGGGCAGCCCCCGTACCCACCGCAGGAGCAGAGATCCAGGCCATACCTGCATGGCACGAGGCATGG
CAGCCAGGACTGTGGTTCCAGGGAGAGCCTGGCGACTTCTGAGATGTCTGCTTTCCACCAGCCAGGCCCC
TGTGAGGATCCTTCCTGCCTCACTCATGGAGACTATTATGACAACCTCTCCTTGGCAAGCCCAAAGTGGG
GTGACAAACCAGGAGTGTCCCCCAGCATCGGCCTGAGTGTAGGGAGTGGGTGGCCTAGCTCCCCGGGGAG
TGACCCACCACTGCCCAAACCCTGCGGGGACCATCCCCTAAATCACCGACAGCTCTCCCTGAGCTCCAGC
AGGTCTTCTGAGGGTAGCCTCGGTGGTCAGAATAGTGGCATTGGTGGCCGCAGCAGCGAGAAGCCAACAG
GCCTTTGGTCCACTGCCTCCTCCCAGCGGGTGAGCCCTGGCCTGCCTTCCCCAAACTTGGAGAACGGAGC
ACCAGCTGTGGGGCCTGTTCAGCCCAGGACTCCTTCTGTGTCAGCACCCTTGGCCCTGAGCTGCCCCAGG
CAAGGAGGTCTTCCAAGATCAAACTCGGGGCTGGGGGGTGAGGTTTCAGGTGTGATGTCCAAACCCAATG
TGGACCCCCAACCCTGGTTCCAGGATGGGCCCAAATCTTACCTTTCCAGTTCTGCCCCGTCATCCTCGCC
AGCTGGCCTGGACGGTTCACAGCAGGGTGCGGTCCCTGGGCTGGGGCCGAAGCCTGGCTGCACAGACCTT
GGCACTGGTCCCAAGCTCAGCCCCACCAGTCTTGTCCATCCAGTGATGTCCACCCTGCCTGAGTTATCTT
GTAAAGAGGGTCCCCTGGGCTGGTCTTCTGATGGTAGCCTGGGATCTGTGCTCCTGGACAGCCCCAGCTC
CCCTAGGGTAAGGCTGCCCTGCCAGCCCCTCGTCCCAGGTCCTGAGCTGAGACCCTCTGCTGCTGAGTTG
AAATTAGAAGCCCTCACCCAACGTCTGGAGCGAGAGATGGATGCTCACCCGAAGGCTGATTACTTTGGAG
CCTGTGTGAAATGCAGCAAAGGGGTGTTTGGGGCTGGCCAGGCCTGTCAGGCCATGGGGAACCTCTACCA
TGACACATGCTTCACCTGTGCAGCTTGCAGCCGGAAGCTGAGAGGAAAAGCCTTTTATTTTGTCAACGGC
AAAGTGTTTTGTGAAGAAGACTTCCTGTACTCTGGTTTCCAGCAGTCGGCTGACAGGTGTTTTCTTTGTG
GACATCTGATCATGGACATGATCCTGCAAGCCCTGGGGAAGTCCTACCACCCCGGCTGTTTCCGCTGTGT
CATCTGTAATGAGTGTTTGGATGGGGTGCCCTTCACCGTGGACTCAGAGAACAAGATCTACTGTGTCCGA
GATTACCACAAGGTGCTGGCCCCCAAGTGTGCAGCCTGTGGGCTTCCCATCCTTCCACCTGAGGGCTCAG
ATGAGACCATCCGTGTCGTGTCCATGGACAGAGACTACCACGTGGAGTGTTACCACTGCGAGGACTGTGG
TCTGGAGCTCAATGATGAAGATGGCCACCGCTGTTATCCGCTGGAGGACCACCTGTTCTGTCACTCCTGC
CACGTGAAGAGGCTGGAGAAGAGACCCTCATCTACAGCCCTTCACCAGCACCACTTCCCACCCCCAACTT
TCTTGTACAAAGTGGTTGATATCGGTAAGCCTATCCCTAACCCTCTCCTCGGTCTCGATTCTACGTAGTA
ATGAACTAGTCCGTAACTTGAAAGTATTTCGATTTCTTGGCTTTATATATCTTGTGGAAAGGACGATACT
AAAACCCTTCCTCGGAACCGACGCGTTAAGTCGACAATCAACCTCTGGATTACAAAATTTGTGAAAGATT
GACTGGTATTCTTAACTATGTTGCTCCTTTTACGCTATGTGGATACGCTGCTTTAATGCCTTTGTATCAT
GCTATTGCTTCCCGTATGGCTTTCATTTTCTCCTCCTTGTATAAATCCTGGTTGCTGTCTCTTTATGAGG
AGTTGTGGCCCGTTGTCAGGCAACGTGGCGTGGTGTGCACTGTGTTTGCTGACGCAACCCCCACTGGTTG
GGGCATTGCCACCACCTGTCAGCTCCTTTCCGGGACTTTCGCTTTCCCCCTCCCTATTGCCACGGCGGAA
CTCATCGCCGCCTGCCTTGCCCGCTGCTGGACAGGGGCTCGGCTGTTGGGCACTGACAATTCCGTGGTGT
TGTCGGGGAAATCATCGTCCTTTCCTTGGCTGCTCGCCTGTGTTGCCACCTGGATTCTGCGCGGGACGTC
CTTCTGCTACGTCCCTTCGGCCCTCAATCCAGCGGACCTTCCTTCCCGCGGCCTGCTGCCGGCTCTGCGG
CCTCTTCCGCGTCTTCGCCTTCGCCCTCAGACGAGTCGGATCTCCCTTTGGGCCGCCTCCCCGCGTCGAC
TTTAAGACCAATGACTTACAAGGCAGCTGTAGATCTTAGCCACTTTTTAAAAGAAAAGGGGGGACTGGAA
GGGCTAATTCACTCCCAACGAAGACAAGATCTGCTTTTTGCTTGTACTGGGTCTCTCTGGTTAGACCAGA
TCTGAGCCTGGGAGCTCTCTGGCTAACTAGGGAACCCACTGCTTAAGCCTCAATAAAGCTTGCCTTGAGT
GCTTCAAGTAGTGTGTGCCCGTCTGTTGTGTGACTCTGGTAACTAGAGATCCCTCAGACCCTTTTAGTCA
GTGTGGAAAATCTCTAGCAGTACGTATAGTAGTTCATGTCATCTTATTATTCAGTATTTATAACTTGCAA
AGAAATGAATATCAGAGAGTGAGAGGAACTTGTTTATTGCAGCTTATAATGGTTACAAATAAAGCAATAG
CATCACAAATTTCACAAATAAAGCATTTTTTTCACTGCATTCTAGTTGTGGTTTGTCCAAACTCATCAAT
GTATCTTATCATGTCTGGCTCTAGCTATCCCGCCCCTAACTCCGCCCATCCCGCCCCTAACTCCGCCCAG
TTCCGCCCATTCTCCGCCCCATGGCTGACTAATTTTTTTTATTTATGCAGAGGCCGAGGCCGCCTCGGCC
TCTGAGCTATTCCAGAAGTAGTGAGGAGGCTTTTTTGGAGGCCTAGGGACGTACCCAATTCGCCCTATAG
TGAGTCGTATTACGCGCGCTCACTGGCCGTCGTTTTACAACGTCGTGACTGGGAAAACCCTGGCGTTACC
CAACTTAATCGCCTTGCAGCACATCCCCCTTTCGCCAGCTGGCGTAATAGCGAAGAGGCCCGCACCGATC
GCCCTTCCCAACAGTTGCGCAGCCTGAATGGCGAATGGG
[124 nt withheld, positions 5010-5133]
C
[91 nt withheld, positions 5135-5225]
A
[49 nt withheld, positions 5227-5275]
CCTTTGACGTTGGAGTCCACGTTCTTT
[37 nt withheld, positions 5303-5339]
ACCCTATCTCGGTCTATTCTTTTGATTTATAAGGGATTTTGCCGATTTCGGCCTATTGGTTAAAAAATGA
GCTGATTTAACAAAAATTTAACGCGAATTTTAACAAAATATTAACGCTTACAATTTAGGTGGCACTTTTC
GGGGAAATGTGCGCGGAACCCCTATTTGTTTATTTTTCTAAATACATTCAAATATGTATCCGCTCATGAG
ACAATAACCCTGATAAATGCTTCAATAATATTGAAAAAGGAAGAGTATGAGTATTCAACATTTCCGTGTC
GCCCTTATTCCCTTTTTTGCGGCATTTTGCCTTCCTGTTTTTGCTCACCCAGAAACGCTGGTGAAAGTAA
AAGATGCTGAAGATCAGTTGGGTGCACGAGTGGGTTACATCGAACTGGATCTCAACAGCGGTAAGATCCT
TGAGAGTTTTCGCCCCGAAGAACGTTTTCCAATGATGAGCACTTTTAAAGTTCTGCTATGTGGCGCGGTA
TTATCCCGTATTGACGCCGGGCAAGAGCAACTCGGTCGCCGCATACACTATTCTCAGAATGACTTGGTTG
AGTACTCACCAGTCACAGAAAAGCATCTTACGGATGGCATGACAGTAAGAGAATTATGCAGTGCTGCCAT
AACCATGAGTGATAACACTGCGGCCAACTTACTTCTGACAACGATCGGAGGACCGAAGGAGCTAACCGCT
TTTTTGCACAACATGGGGGATCATGTAACTCGCCTTGATCGTTGGGAACCGGAGCTGAATGAAGCCATAC
CAAACGACGAGCGTGACACCACGATGCCTGTAGCAATGGCAACAACGTTGCGCAAACTATTAACTGGCGA
ACTACTTACTCTAGCTTCCCGGCAACAATTAATAGACTGGATGGAGGCGGATAAAGTTGCAGGACCACTT
CTGCGCTCGGCCCTTCCGGCTGGCTGGTTTATTGCTGATAAATCTGGAGCCGGTGAGCGTGGGTCTCGCG
GTATCATTGCAGCACTGGGGCCAGATGGTAAGCCCTCCCGTATCGTAGTTATCTACACGACGGGGAGTCA
GGCAACTATGGATGAACGAAATAGACAGATCGCTGAGATAGGTGCCTCACTGATTAAGCATTGGTAACTG
TCAGACCAAGTTTACTCATATATACTTTAGATTGATTTAAAACTTCATTTTTAATTTAAAAGGATCTAGG
TGAAGATCCTTTTTGATAATCTCATGACCAAAATCCCTTAACGTGAGTTTTCGTTCCACTGAGCGTCAGA
CCCCGTAGAAAAGATCAAAGGATCTTCTTGAGATCCTTTTTTTCTGCGCGTAATCTGCTGCTTGCAAACA
AAAAAACCACCGCTACCAGCGGTGGTTTGTTTGCCGGATCAAGAGCTACCAACTCTTTTTCCGAAGGTAA
CTGGCTTCAGCAGAGCGCAGATACCAAATACTGTTCTTCTAGTGTAGCCGTAGTTAGGCCACCACTTCAA
GAACTCTGTAGCACCGCCTACATACCTCGCTCTGCTAATCCTGTTACCAGTGGCTGCTGCCAGTGGCGAT
AAGTCGTGTCTTACCGGGTTGGACTCAAGACGATAGTTACCGGATAAGGCGCAGCGGTCGGGCTGAACGG
GGGGTTCGTGCACACAGCCCAGCTTGGAGCGAACGACCTACACCGAACTGAGATACCTACAGCGTGAGCT
ATGAGAAAGCGCCACGCTTCCCGAAGGGAGAAAGGCGGACAGGTATCCGGTAAGCGGCAGGGTCGGAACA
GGAGAGCGCACGAGGGAGCTTCCAGGGGGAAACGCCTGGTATCTTTATAGTCCTGTCGGGTTTCGCCACC
TCTGACTTGAGCGTCGATTTTTGTGATGCTCGTCAGGGGGGCGGAGCCTATGGAAAAACGCCAGCAACGC
GGCCTTTTTACGGTTCCTGGCCTTTTGCTGGCCTTTTGCTCACATGTTCTTTCCTGCGTTATCCCCTGAT
TCTGTGGATAACCGTATTACCGCCTTTGAGTGAGCTGATACCGCTCGCCGCAGCCGAACGACCGAGCGCA
GCGAGTCAGTGAGCGAGGAAGCGGAAGAGCGCCCAATACGCAAACCGCCTCTCCCCGCGCGTTGGCCGAT
TCATTAATGCAGCTGGCACGACAGGTTTCCCGACTGGAAAGCGGGCAGTGAGCGCAACGCAATTAATGTG
AGTTAGCTCACTCATTAGGCACCCCAGGCTTTACACTTTATGCTTCCGGCTCGTATGTTGTGTGGAATTG
TGAGCGGATAACAATTTCACACAGGAAACAGCTATGACCATGATTACGCCAAGCGCGCAATTAACCCTCA
CTAAAGGGAACAAAAGCTGGAGCTGCAAGCTTAATGTAGTCTTATGCAATACTCTTGTAGTCTTGCAACA
TGGTAACGATGAGTTAGCAACATGCCTTACAAGGAGAGAAAAAGCACCGTGCATGCCGATTGGTGGAAGT
AAGGTGGTACGATCGTGCCTTATTAGGAAGGCAACAGACGGGTCTGACATGGATTGGACGAACCACTGAA
TTGCCGCATTGCAGAGATATTGTATTTAAGTGCCTAGCTCGATACATAAACGGGTCTCTCTGGTTAGACC
AGATCTGAGCCTGGGAGCTCTCTGGCTAACTAGGGAACCCACTGCTTAAGCCTCAATAAAGCTTGCCTTG
AGTGCTTCAAGTAGTGTGTGCCCGTCTGTTGTGTGACTCTGGTAACTAGAGATCCCTCAGACCCTTTTAG
TCAGTGTGGAAAATCTCTAGCAGTGGCGCCCGAACAGGGACTTGAAAGCGAAAGGGAAACCAGAGGAGCT
CTCTCGACGCAGGACTCGGCTTGCTGAAGCGCGCACGGCAAGAGGCGAGGGGCGGCGACTGGTGAGTACG
CCAAAAATTTTGACTAGCGGAGGCTAGAAGGAGAGAGATGGGTGCGAGAGCGTCAGTATTAAGCGGGGGA
GAATTAGATCGCGATGGGAAAAAATTCGGTTAAGGCCAGGGGGAAAGAAAAAATATAAATTAAAACATAT
AGTATGGGCAAGCAGGGAGCTAGAACGATTCGCAGTTAATCCTGGCCTGTTAGAAACATCAGAAGGCTGT
AGACAAATACTGGGACAGCTACAACCATCCCTTCAGACAGGATCAGAAGAACTTAGATCATTATATAATA
CAGTAGCAACCCTCTATTGTGTGCATCAAAGGATAGAGATAAAAGACACCAAGGAAGCTTTAGACAAGAT
AGAGGAAGAGCAAAACAAAAGTAAGACCACCGCACAGCAAGCGGCCGCTGATCTTCAGACCTGGAGGAGG
AGATATGAGGGACAATTGGAGAAGTGAATTATATAAATATAAAGTAGTAAAAATTGAACCATTAGGAGTA
GCACCCACCAAGGCAAAGAGAAGAGTGGTGCAGAGAGAAAAAAGAGCAGTGGGAATAGGAGCTTTGTTCC
TTGGGTTCTTGGGAGCAGCAGGAAGCACTATGGGCGCAGCGTCAATGACGCTGACGGTACAGGCCAGACA
ATTATTGTCTGGTATAGTGCAGCAGCAGAACAATTTGCTGAGGGCTATTGAGGCGCAACAGCATCTGTTG
CAACTCACAGTCTGGGGCATCAAGCAGCTCCAGGCAAGAATCCTGGCTGTGGAAAGATACCTAAAGGATC
AACAGCTCCTGGGGATTTGGGGTTGCTCTGGAAAACTCATTTGCACCACTGCTGTGCCTTGGAATGCTAG
TTGGAGTAATAAATCTCTGGAACAGATTTGGAATCACACGACCTGGATGGAGTGGGACAGAGAAATTAAC
AATTACACAAGCTTAATACACTCCTTAATTGAAGAATCGCAAAACCAGCAAGAAAAGAATGAACAAGAAT
TATTGGAATTAGATAAATGGGCAAGTTTGTGGAATTGGTTTAACATAACAAATTGGCTGTGGTATATAAA
ATTATTCATAATGATAGTAGGAGGCTTGGTAGGTTTAAGAATAGTTTTTGCTGTACTTTCTATAGTGAAT
AGAGTTAGGCAGGGATATTCACCATTATCGTTTCAGACCCACCTCCCAACCCCGAGGGGACCCATGCATT
GCATCTCAATTAGTCAGCAACCAGGTGTGGAAAGTCCCCAGGCTCCCCAGCAGGCAGAAGTATGCAAAGC
ATGCGTCTCAATTAGTCAGCAACCATAGTCCCGCCCCTAACTCCGCCCATCCCGCCCCTAACTCCGCCCA
GTTCCGCCCATTCTCCGCCCCATGGCTGACTAATTTTTTTTATTTATGCAGAGGCCGAGGCCGCCTCGGC
CTCTGAGCTATTCCAGAAGTAGTGAGGAGGCTTTTTTGGAGGCCTAGGCTTTTGCAAAAAGCTTTCTAGA
GGTACCACCGGAGCTTACCATGACCGAGTACAAGCCCACGGTGCGCCTCGCCACCCGCGACGACGTCCCC
AGGGCCGTACGCACCCTCGCCGCCGCGTTCGCCGACTACCCCGCCACGCGCCACACCGTCGATCCGGACC
GCCACATCGAGCGGGTCACCGAGCTGCAAGAACTCTTCCTCACGCGCGTCGGGCTCGACATCGGCAAGGT
GTGGGTCGCGGACGACGGCGCCGCCGTGGCGGTCTGGACCACGCCGGAGAGCGTCGAAGCGGGGGCGGTG
TTCGCCGAGATCGGCCCGCGCATGGCCGAGTTGAGCGGTTCCCGGCTGGCCGCGCAGCAACAGATGGAAG
GCCTCCTGGCGCCGCACCGGCCCAAGGAGCCCGCGTGGTTCCTGGCCACCGTCGGCGTCTCGCCCGACCA
CCAGGGCAAGGGTCTGGGCAGCGCCGTCGTGCTCCCCGGAGTGGAGGCGGCCGAGCGCGCCGGGGTGCCC
GCCTTCCTGGAGACCTCCGCGCCCCGCAACCTCCCCTTCTACGAGCGGCTCGGCTTCACCGTCACCGCCG
ACGTCGAGGTGCCCGAAGGACCGCGCACCTGGTGCATGACCCGCAAGCCCGGTGCCAGTTAACGAATTCT
AGATCTTGAGACAAATGGCAGTATTCATCCACAATTTTAAAAGAAAAGGGGGGATTGGGGGGTACAGTGC
AGGGGAAAGAATAGTAGACATAATAGCAACAGACATACAAACTAAAGAATTACAAAAACAAATTACAAAA
ATTCAAAATTTTCGGGTTTATTACAGGGACAGCAGAGATCCACTTTGGCGCC
